Addgene plasmid #34239: KHBD00082
Depositing lab: Bart Deplancke. Depositing organization: Swiss Federal Institute of Technology (EPFL). Publication: Automated protein-DNA interaction screening of Drosophila regulatory elements. Korneel Hens, Jean-Daniel Feuz, Alina Isakova, Antonina Lagovitina, Andreas Massouras, Julien Bryois, Patrick Callaerts, Susan E. Celniker, Bart Deplancke. Nat Methods. 2011 Oct 30;8(12):1065-70. 10.1038/nmeth.1763 PubMed 22037703.
Backbone
  Vector backbone: pDONR221
  Backbone manufacturer: Invitrogen
  Backbone size w/o insert (bp): 2536
  Vector type: Gateway Donor Vector
Growth in bacteria
  Bacterial resistance: Kanamycin, 50 μg/mL
  Growth temperature: 37°C
  Growth strain: DH5alpha
  Copy number: High Copy
Gene/Insert
  Gene/Insert name: CG11723 (alt names: FBgn0031391; CG11723)
  Species: D. melanogaster (fly)
  Insert size (bp): 1050
  Entrez Gene: CG11723 (a.k.a. Dmel_CG11723, Dmel\CG11723)
  Cloning method: Gateway Cloning
  Sequencing primers: 5′ M13F; 3′ M13R
Terms and licenses: Academic/Nonprofit Terms; Industry Terms: Not Available to Industry
Depositor comments: Please note that the ORFs in this collection were cloned open-ended (without a stop codon).
How to cite: KHBD00082 was a gift from Bart Deplancke (Addgene plasmid # 34239 ; http://n2t.net/addgene:34239 ; RRID:Addgene_34239)
