[The description below was written by a language model from this plasmid's Addgene catalogue record.]
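Description:
KHBD00082 is a Gateway entry-type clone built in the pDONR221 backbone (Invitrogen), carrying the open reading frame of the Drosophila melanogaster gene CG11723 (FBgn0031391). The insert is about 1,050 bp in a backbone recorded as 2,536 bp without insert. The plasmid is propagated in standard E. coli cloning strains such as DH5alpha as a high-copy plasmid under kanamycin selection. The ORF was introduced by Gateway recombination. In a pDONR221-derived clone this normally replaces the donor vector's counterselectable cassette and leaves the insert flanked by attL sites, although no feature table is provided here to confirm the exact junctions. M13 forward and reverse primer sites on either side of the insert are listed for sequence verification.

The construct has no promoter recorded for expressing the insert, and as an entry clone it is not meant for expression in its own right. It serves as a shuttle from which the CG11723 coding sequence can be moved by LR recombination into any compatible Gateway destination vector. The depositor notes that the ORFs in this collection were cloned open-ended, without a stop codon, so the coding sequence can be read through into a C-terminal tag or fusion partner supplied by the destination vector. It can also be placed downstream of an N-terminal fusion domain, provided the destination vector supplies a stop codon. The clone belongs to a Drosophila ORF resource associated with work on automated protein–DNA interaction screening of fly regulatory elements. This context suggests its intended use is generating fusion constructs for such interaction assays, though the record gives no functional annotation for CG11723 itself.
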