>Addgene plasmid #34239 | KHBD00082 | depositor partial sequence | sequence record 40806 | KHBD00082 sequence 1050 bps
ATGAAATCAGATAACTACCGTCTCATACAGGAGGTGTCCAAGCGGCGGTGCCTGTGGGACACAAACATGT
CCATTTCGTACCGCAACCAGGACGCAGCTCTCCAGTGGGCGAGTGTCGCGCAGATAATGCAGCAGGATGT
CTCGATCTGCAAGAAACGTTTCAAGGGAATGCGGGACAGCTACCGGGCAGAGGTGCGCAAGATACAGCAG
AAACGAATCGAGATGTCCCACTGGCCATACTTTCGCTCACTGGAGTTCATGCGCCAAATCTTCGATCCGG
AGGGCCTGGTGCCCTTTCCACCAGAGCCCTTCGTGATGAACACCGAGCAGCCGGAAGTCTTCGAGCCCAC
CCGACTGGTTGACTTCGCTATCGATTTGGATTTGGACAATGATGACTCTGTTGACTTTGAAATCATCGAG
GACATATTTAAGCGGGAGCCGTCAGTGCCCCAGGACTCTGGCTCGGATAAAGGCTCGCTGATCAAGCCTT
TGGATTCTTCATCCTCGGGCGCCCATCGTTCCGATCAGGATCTATCGCCCACATTGCCCATACACTTGCC
GCGCCACCAACAATTCCTGCCACGTCCACCCCCGCCTTCGAAGAGAGGACGTCGGAGGAAAACTTCGCCG
TCTAACGATGTCCCCTTATTGAATGGATACGCCAGCCAGGCGTCAAAGTCTACCACTGAACCCGATCTAA
AGAACGATTCGGACTTGAGTTTCTTGATGAGCATGATGCCGCACGTAAAGTCTCTGTCAGCCATTAGCAA
TCTTAAGTTTCGAATGGAGATGGCGCGCGTTCTGGTGGAACTCAGGGAGGAGGATCAGCACATGCTCGCG
GCGGCGGGACCCGAAGACGTTCTAGAGCGCAGCATGCCCAAACTAACACCAGCCCCGAATTCCAGTTTTG
CCACTCAGCTGGAGAAATCCCAGTACCATCTATCCAATTCCAGCTACCAAATCAGTAGCCGAAAAACACC
AACTTCGTTTGACTATGTCGACAGCTCCATGGTTGAGTGCGATGTCAAGATAGAGAATGAGCCTCTGCTA
