>Addgene plasmid #34239 | KHBD00082 | addgene partial sequence | sequence record 41853 | M13-Rev 5'-CAGGAAACAGCTATGACC-3'
ATTTTATTTTGACTGATAGTGACCTGTTCGTTGCAACAAATTGATAAGCAATGCTTTCTTATAATGCCAA
CTTTGTACAAGAAAGTTGGCAATAGCAGAGGCTCATTCTCTATCTTGACATCGCACTCAACCATGGAGCT
GTCGACATAGTCAAACGAAGTTGGTGTTTTTCGGCTACTGATTTGGTAGCTGGAATTGGATAGATGGTAC
TGGGATTTCTCCAGCTGAGTGGCAAAACTGGAATTCGGGGCTGGTGTTAGTTTGGGCATGCTGCGCTCTA
GAACGTCTTCGGGTCCCGCCGCCGCGAGCATGTGCTGATCCTCCTCCCTGAGTTCCACCAGAACGCGCGC
CATCTCCATTCGAAACTTAAGATTGCTAATGGCTGACAGAGACTTTACGTGCGGCATCATGCTCATCAAG
AAACTCAAGTCCGAATCGTTCTTTAGATCGGGTTCAGTGGTAGACTTTGACGCCTGGCTGGCGTATCCAT
TCAATAAGGGGACATCGTTAGACGGCGAAGTTTTCCTCCGACGTCCTCTCTTCGAAGGCGGGGGTGGACG
TGGCAGGAATTGTTGGTGGCGCGGCAAGTGTATGGGCAATGTGGGCGATAGATCCTGATCGGAACGATGG
GCGCCCGAGGATGAAGAATCCAAAGGCTTGATCAGCGAGCCTTTATCCGAGCCAGAGTCCTGGGGCACTG
ACGGCTCCCGCTTAAATATGTCCTCGATGATTTCAAAGTCAACAGAGTCATCATTGTCCAAATCCAAATC
GATAGCGAAGTCAACCAGTCGGGTGGGCTC
